Addgene plasmid #147982: pAc5.1B-EGFP-DmNot1_1-1717_X
Purpose: Insect Expression of DmNot1_1-1717
Depositing lab: Elisa Izaurralde. Depositing organization: Max Planck Institute for Developmental Biology. Publication: A DDX6-CNOT1 complex and W-binding pockets in CNOT9 reveal direct links between miRNA target recognition and silencing. Chen Y, Boland A, Kuzuoglu-Ozturk D, Bawankar P, Loh B, Chang CT, Weichenrieder O, Izaurralde E. Mol Cell. 2014 Jun 5;54(5):737-50. doi: 10.1016/j.molcel.2014.03.034. Epub 2014 Apr 24. PubMed 24768540.
Backbone
  Vector backbone: Unknown
  Vector type: Insect Expression
Growth in bacteria
  Bacterial resistance: Ampicillin, 100 μg/mL
  Growth temperature: 37°C
  Growth strain: DH5alpha
  Copy number: Low Copy
Gene/Insert
  Gene/Insert name: DmNot1_1-1717
  Species: D. melanogaster (fly)
  Mutation: 6 silent mutations and two non silent N605S, K759M compared to the sequence given by NCBI: NM_001103772.2.
  Entrez Gene: Not1 (a.k.a. Dmel_CG34407, CG1874, CG1884, CG34407, Dmel\CG34407, Dmel_CG1874, Dmel_CG1884, NOT, NOT1, anon-EST:Liang-1.29, anon-WO0118547.221, clone 1.29, not1)
  Cloning method: Unknown
Terms and licenses: Academic/Nonprofit Terms; Industry Terms: Not Available to Industry
Depositor comments: Plasmids from this collection were made available to the research community and donated after the lab closed. Please note that the sequence provided by the depositing laboratory may be theoretical/predicted or based on Sanger sequencing results. There may be discrepancies between sequencing results obtained by Addgene and the depositor sequence. If an Addgene verified sequence is not available, please contact before placing your order to request that our lab fully sequence the plasmid.
How to cite: pAc5.1B-EGFP-DmNot1_1-1717_X was a gift from Elisa Izaurralde (Addgene plasmid # 147982 ; http://n2t.net/addgene:147982 ; RRID:Addgene_147982)
