[The description below was written by a language model from this plasmid's Addgene catalogue record and pLannotate feature annotations shown in this document.]
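Description:
pAc5.1B-EGFP-DmNot1_1-1717_X is an insect-cell expression plasmid of about 11.2 kb that produces an EGFP-tagged fragment of the Drosophila melanogaster Not1 protein. The catalogue lists the backbone as unknown, although the name and the annotated parts point to a pAc5.1-type vector. It is propagated in E. coli through a ColE1/pUC-type origin and selected with ampicillin via the β-lactamase gene and its own promoter. The origin is annotated as high-copy, whereas the catalogue records the plasmid as low copy. No marker for selection in insect cells is annotated, which suggests transient transfection or co-selection with a separate plasmid. Short annotated fragments of a tetracycline resistance gene and SV40 large T antigen appear to be backbone remnants rather than functional genes.

Expression is driven by the constitutive Drosophila actin 5C (Ac5) promoter, followed directly by the EGFP coding sequence. The roughly 5.2 kb unannotated stretch between EGFP and the downstream V5 epitope matches the size expected for the insert encoding residues 1-1717 of Not1, giving an N-terminal EGFP fusion. Whether the vector-derived V5 tag is translated or lies beyond a stop codon cannot be determined from the record. An SV40 polyadenylation signal lies after the cassette. Relative to the NCBI reference transcript, the insert carries six silent changes and two amino-acid substitutions, N605S and K759M.

Not1 is the scaffold subunit of the CCR4-NOT deadenylase complex. The associated publication examines how this complex links miRNA target recognition to silencing. An EGFP-tagged truncation like this one would suit localisation, co-immunoprecipitation and domain-mapping experiments in Drosophila cultured cells, though the record states only insect expression as the purpose.
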