Features (pLannotate 1.2.2; 9 found; start..end, strand, type, name):
     56..2568    +  promoter       Ac5 promoter: Drosophila melanogaster actin 5C promoter
   2588..3304    +  CDS            EGFP: EGFP is a basic (constitutively fluorescent) green fluorescent protein published in 1996, derived from Aequorea victoria. It is reported to be a rapidly-maturing weak dimer with moderate acid sensitivity.
   8496..8537    +  CDS            V5 tag: epitope tag from simian virus 5
   8637..8771    -  polyA_signal   SV40 poly(A) signal: SV40 polyadenylation signal
   8794..8878    -  CDS            large T antigen (fragment): large T antigen from SV40 (simian virus 40)
   8879..9349    +  CDS            TcR (fragment): tetracycline efflux protein; tet; confers resistance to tetracycline
   9393..9981    -  rep_origin     ori: high-copy-number ColE1/pMB1/pBR322/pUC origin of replication
  10152..11012   -  CDS            AmpR: β-lactamase; bla; confers resistance to ampicillin, carbenicillin, and related antibiotics
  11013..11117   -  promoter       AmpR promoter: bla
>Addgene plasmid #147982 | pAc5.1B-EGFP-DmNot1_1-1717_X | depositor full sequence | sequence record 290429 | Full Sequence
CTTCAAGGAATTAATTCTATATTCTAAAAACACAAATGATACTTCTAAAAAAAATCATGAATGGCATCAA
CTCTGAATCAAATCTTTGCAGATGCACCTACTTCTCATTTCCACTGTCACATCATTTTTCCAGATCTCGC
TGCCTGTTATGTGGCCCACAAACCAAGACACGTTTTATGGCCATTAAAGCTGGCTGATCGTCGCCAAACA
CCAAATACATATCAATATGTACATTCGAGAAAGAAGCGATCAAAGAAGCGTCTTCGGGCGAGTAGGAGAA
TGCGGAGGAGAAGGAGAACGAGCTGATCTAGTATCTCTCCACAATCCAATGCCAACTGACCAACTGGCCA
TATTCGGAGCAATTTGAAGCCAATTTCCATCGCCTGGCGATCGCTCCATTCTTGGCTATATGTTTTTCAC
CGTTCCCGGGGCCATTTTCAAAGACTCGTCGGTAAGATAAGATTGTGTCACTCGCTGTCTCTCTTCATTT
GTCGAAGAATGCTGAGGAATTTCGCGATGACGTCGGCGAGTATTTTGAAGAATGAGAATAATTTGTATTT
ATACGAAAATCAGTTAGTGGAATTTTCTACAAAAACATGTTATCTATAGATAATTTTGTTGCAAAATATG
TTGACTATGACAAAGATTGTATGTATATACCTTTAATGTATTCTCATTTTCTTATGTATTTATAATGGCA
ATGATGATACTGATGATATTTTAAGATGATGCCAGACCACAGGCTGATTTCTGCGTCTTTTGCCGAACGC
AGTGCATGTGCGGTTGTTGTTTTTTGGAATAGTTTCAATTTTCGGACTGTCCGCTTTGATTTCAGTTTCT
TGGCTTATTCAAAAAGCAAAGTAAAGCCAAAAAAGCGAGATGGCAATACCAAATGCGGCAAAACGGTAGT
GGAAGGAAAGGGGTGCGGGGCAGCGGAAGGAAGGGTGGGGCGGGGCGTGGCGGGGTCTGTGGCTGGGCGC
GACGTCACCGACGTTGGAGCCACTCCTTTGACCATGTGTGCGTGTGTGTATTATTCGTGTCTCGCCACTC
GCCGGTTGTTTTTTTCTTTTTATCTCGCTCTCTCTAGCGCCATCTCGTACGCATGCTCAACGCACCGCAT
GTTGCCGTGTCCTTTATGCGTCATTTTGGCTCGAAATAGGCAATTATTTAAACAAAGATTAGTCAACGAA
AACGCTAAAATAAATAAGTCTACAATATGGTTACTTATTGCCATGTGTGTGCAGCCAACGATAGCAACAA
AAGCAACAACACAGTGGCTTTCCCTCTTTCACTTTTTGTTTGCAAGCGCGTGCGAGCAAGACGGCACGAC
CGGCAAACGCAATTACGCTGACAAAGAGCAGACGAAGTTTTGGCCGAAAAACATCAAGGCGCCTGATACG
AATGCATTTGCAATAACAATTGCGATATTTAATATTGTTTATGAAGCTGTTTGACTTCAAAACACACAAA
AAAAAAAATAAAACAAATTATTTGAAAGAGAATTAGGAATCGGACAGCTTATCGTTACGGGCTAACAGCA
CACCGAGACGAAATAGCTTACCTGACGTCACAGCCTCTGGAAGAACTGCCGCCAAGCAGAGAGAGAGAGA
AAAAGAGGGAGAGCAGCTTAGACCGCATGTGCTTGTGTGTGAGGCGTCTCTCTCTTCGTCTCCTGTTTGC
GCAAACGCATAGACTGCACTGAGAAAATCGATTACCTATTTTTTATGAATGAATATTTGCACTATTACTA
TTCAAAACTATTAAGATAGCAATCACATTCAATAGCCAAATACTATACCACCTGAGCGATGCAACGAAAT
GATCAATTTGAGCAAAAATGCTGCATATTTAGGACGGCATCATTATAGAAATGCTTCTTGCTGTGTACTT
TTCTCTCGTCTGGCAGCTGTTTCGCCGTTATTGTTAAAACCGGCTTAAGTTAGGTGTGTTTTCTACGACT
AGTGATGCCCCTACTAGAAGATGTGTGTTGCACAAATGTCCCTGAATAACCAATTTGAAGTGCAGATAGC
AGTAAACGTAAGCTAATATGAATATTATTTAACTGTAATGTTTTAATATCGCTGGACATTACTAATAAAC
CCACTATAAACACATGTACATATGTATGTTTTGGCATACAATGAGTAGTTGGGGAAAAAATGTGTAAAAG
CACCGTGACCATCACAGCATAAAGATAACCAGCTGAAGTATCGAATATGAGTAACCCCCAAATTGAATCA
CATGCCGCAACTGATAGGACCCATGGAAGTACACTCTTCATGGCGATATACAAGACACACACAAGCACGA
ACACCCAGTTGCGGAGGAAATTCTCCGTAAATGAAAACCCAATCGGCGAACAATTCATACCCATATATGG
TAAAAGTTTTGAACGCGACTTGAGAGCGGAGAGCATTGCGGCTGATAAGGTTTTAGCGCTAAGCGGGCTT
TATAAAACGGGCTGCGGGACCAGTTTTCATATCACTACCGTTTGAGTTCTTGTGCTGTGTGGATACTCCT
CCCGACACAAAGCCGCTCCATCAGCCAGCAGTCGTCTAATCCAGAGACCCCGGATCGGGGTACCAACATG
GTGAGCAAGGGCGAGGAGCTGTTCACCGGGGTGGTGCCCATCCTGGTCGAGCTGGACGGCGACGTAAACG
GCCACAAGTTCAGCGTGTCCGGCGAGGGCGAGGGCGATGCCACCTACGGCAAGCTGACCCTGAAGTTCAT
CTGCACCACCGGCAAGCTGCCCGTGCCCTGGCCCACCCTCGTGACCACCCTGACCTACGGCGTGCAGTGC
TTCAGCCGCTACCCCGACCACATGAAGCAGCACGACTTCTTCAAGTCCGCCATGCCCGAAGGCTACGTCC
AGGAGCGCACCATCTTCTTCAAGGACGACGGCAACTACAAGACCCGCGCCGAGGTGAAGTTCGAGGGCGA
CACCCTGGTGAACCGCATCGAGCTGAAGGGCATCGACTTCAAGGAGGACGGCAACATCCTGGGGCACAAG
CTGGAGTACAACTACAACAGCCACAACGTCTATATCATGGCCGACAAGCAGAAGAACGGCATCAAGGTGA
ACTTCAAGATCCGCCACAACATCGAGGACGGCAGCGTGCAGCTCGCCGACCACTACCAGCAGAACACCCC
CATCGGCGACGGCCCCGTGCTGCTGCCCGACAACCACTACCTGAGCACCCAGTCCGCCCTGAGCAAAGAC
CCCAACGAGAAGCGCGATCACATGGTCCTGCTGGAGTTCGTGACCGCCGCCGGGATCACTCTCGGCATGG
ACGAGCTGTACAAGCCAAGCTTAATTAAGATGAACGTAGAGAGCCAACTGAAGACACCGCCAACGCACAT
TCGAAATCTGGTCAAGCACGTGAACAAGCGAAATTTTAATGAGAGCAGCGAGCAAATAAATCAGTTCGTT
AAAGAGCACGGCCTGGAAGCGGATCGCAGCAGCCTGCGCCACCTGTTCTCCGTGATCAACTTCAGCGATC
TCGTGCCATCAGTTACGGTCCAGCTGCAGGCGAAGCTCCTGGGCATCCAGTTGGAGCGTCAGCTTCACAG
TTCATCGTTTGTGTCCAACATCTGCTACGCTTTTGACCAGTTCTTCGCCAGCAACCAGAAGTCCCTGAAG
CCTGTTGCGGTAGCGGATCTCGTTGGCCAGGTCGCCCGACTGACCGGCATCAACAAGGTTTGTGAGTGCG
TCTTTGCCTTGGCCTTGACCCACTCCTCGTACACAGAACTCAAACATTCTGCCAGGAACAACCTAAAAGG
TAGCCTCAGCGAACTTATAGACTCTTACTTGGGTAATAAAGGCACCGGCCCAGCCGACAGCGGTCTCCGG
GAGATCTCCTTCGATCTACTGCAGTATTTGCTGTGCTGCCTTAGCGAGTACGTACAACCGCAGGTGGAAG
CACAGTTTTTGATCAAGCTTCGTGAGGAGTTTCCGCGCCAGGCGGTACCGCTGGTTCTAGCGCCGTTCCT
TTACGGCTCGACGACGGCGACGATTGCGGGAGCAGGTGCCAGCGAAACGGATGCGGAGGCCGAAGCGACG
ACTAATAGCAACAGCTCCAGTTTCGAAGCAGATGCTTTGAACGAGGTGGGAATCGAGGATATTTATGACC
ATTTAAGCGAGATAATATTCACCAACCAGGGCAAAAATAATATTATGGACACATCTTGGATTAATCTAAT
CCTTGAAATCGGTTATGAATTTACATCGAGCGTTGAAGAGTGTAAGAATCATTTGTGTTCCCGCGAGCGA
GAACGCGCTGAGCTCCAGTCCAAAGATGTCGCCAAGATCGTGGGTCTTATGTGCCGACGGCACTCCTCCC
TGCTCGATTGTAATGTGAATCTACCGACGCCGGCGAACTTCTGGCCTGGTCAGGGACAGGGCGGTGGCAG
CAACAGCAGTGGCTCTTCGCAGACACAAATCACTCCGCAGCAACAGAACCCGGGCAGCAGTAACAACAAC
GATGGCAGCGATGGCAATTCGTCCAGTGATAAGAAGGACAAGAAGGAGACGACGGAGGCCACGCAAACTT
GGAAGCCAGATGTCTTTGTGCAGGCGCTCAAGGAGGTGGTGCCTCAGCTCAACTGGAAGGACGTGTGCAT
GGAACTTGATCATCCCGAGTTCGTGCTGAAGGATCGCATCGGTTTGGAGCTTTTGCTCACCATCCTTCGG
CTGGCCACTGGCTCTAACATATTTCCACATCCAGAATGCATTTACCGTCACTGGGCAAACACGGAAGGTC
AGCTGTCGCTTATCGCGACAATGCTGAAGAACCCGGATCTCTTTTCCTTCGCCGACTTTGTATTTAGCCA
GCCAGCGTTGGATGTGCTTAAGACAGCTCCGGATGCGGACAATAAGGAGATCTCGTCCTGGAAGTCGCTT
CACCTGGTGGAGGTGCTGCTCTCCATTGCGGACAAGGGATACTATACGCAGGTCCATGAGCTATTCAAGT
TCCCAGCGCAGAACTGTCCCGATGTGCTATTTTTGGCCTTATTGAACACAAGTCCGCCTATGACGCCACT
GCGTCAGGATCTGTTTAACCAACTGATACCAACGTTCCTTGGCAACCATCCCAACTCGAACGTGATCTTG
GCCAGCGCCTGGAGCTCGAACAGCTTCCAACTTCGTTCCAATATCATGAATGCTATGTCCGAGTGGTATC
TCCGAGGCAATGAGTTCGATCAGGTGAAACTGTCGCGCATCCTGGATCTTGCCCAGGATTTAAAAGCGCT
ATCAGCGCTGCTCAACGCCCGTTCATTTTTATTCATTATCGACCTGGCTTGCCTTGCCTCTCGGCGCGAG
TACCTGAAGCTGGAAAAGTGGCTTACCGATAAAATTCGCGAACATGGAGAGCCTTTTATGCAGGCTATAA
TCAAGGTTCTGCACCGCCGCTGCCCGCAGGTTATCAACGCCAAAGTGCCAGAGGATCAGCTGCCTCCCAA
GCAGGCGCAGCTTTTGCCCGAGACAGTTACAACCATGATCAACTGTCTGCAAACGTGCATCAATAACTGC
ATGCAGCCGGAGATGGTCGAAGTCATCATGCAAATGACCGCGAACGTGGCGATTATGGCTAACATGGCGC
GTGCCCAACAGCAGCAGCAGCCAGGATTGGTTCCGCCGCCTCCACCAACAATTCTGCGCGGCCATCGTGG
TATGGATCTGCCTGGAGGCATAGTCCCTCCGCCACCGCAGCAACCGTTCTCCGGAAACCTCAACGCGCAG
ATGTTTGGACCAGGAATGGATCCGCTAACGAATATGTCCAACAACTTAGCCGGCCTCAACCTCAGCGGCC
CGAACGGAGCATTTAATTTTGGAAACATGCTAACTTCTCCATCGCGTCTGATGACTCCGGGAGCCAATCC
CTATCCGCTGAACCTCATGCAGATGCCGCAGGCTCCGCCACCACCCAACGTAGGAAACCTAGGCCGCATG
CTGCCAGGGGGTCCACAACAGCAGACTCCAACGCCGACTCCAACGGCCCCCAATCCAAACAACCCTGTGA
TGGCCGATCTCCAGATACCTGTGTCAAAGGAAGTTGAAGACGAGGTCAACTCATACTTTCAGCGCATCTA
CAACCACCAGCCGAATCCAACGCTGTCCATCGATGAAGTGCTGGACATTTTGCAAAGATTTAAAGAGTCA
AGTAACCGGCGCGAGCAGGAAGTCTTTTTGTGCATGCTGCGCAATCTGTTCGAGGAATATCGCTTTTTCT
GTCAATACCCAGAGAAAGAGCTACAGATTACTGCGCAGCTATTTGGTGGCATTATTGATCGTAACCTGGT
GCCCACTTTTGTTGCACTGGGCCTTTCTCTGCGCTGTGTCTTGGATGCCCTCCGCAAGCCCGATGGATCT
AAGCTTTACTATTTCGGTGTGACGGCACTGGACAGATTCAGAACTCGATTGCACACCTACAACAAATACT
GCGAGCATATCCGCTCCATTCCTCACTTCTCTGACTTCCCGCCGCACCTTATTCAGTATGTGGAATACGG
AATGCACGGCCAGGAGCCGCCGCCGCAGAAGTTGATTGGACTCAGCAATACGATTCCTTCGGCGATATCT
AGCGGACCAGGAACGGAACCAATTTACAGGAATAGCTCCATGTTAGGTAATATGCCCGCTGCCACCCCGG
GATCGGGACCGAAATCAAACGCTGCTGTATCGCATGCCACGAGAATGAAGTCCATCGCCAATGCCACCAA
TATCGACACACTTTTGGTGGCCAACCAGGAAGAGAAAGTGACTGTGCCACCAGAGCCTGTGCAGGACAAA
ACTGCCTTTATTTTCAACAACTTGAGCCAGCTGAACATACCGCAGAAGTGCGATGAGATAAAGGAGATTA
TGACCAAGGAGTATTGGCCGTGGCTAGCGCAATATCTGGTCCTCAAACGCGCATCAATGGAGTTCAACTT
CCACACACTATATTACAACTTTTTGGATGCCCTTAAAAACGGCGAGATCAACCGATTCGTAACCAAAGAG
ACCCTACGCAACATCAAGGTACTCTTGCGCTCCGATAAGGGAGTTATTAATTTCTCCGATCGAAGTCTGT
TGAAGAACCTCGGACACTGGTTGGGCATGATGACCTTAGGTCGCAATCGCCCCATCCTGCAGTTGGATCT
GGATCTTAAATCCCTTTTGGCTGAGGCTTACCACAAGGGCCAGCAGGAACTGCTTTTTGTGGTTCCTTTC
GTAGCCAAGATCCTTGAGTCATCCGCCAAGTCTCGCATCTTCCGATCGCCCAATCCATGGACAATGGGTA
TCATGTACGTGCTTGCTGAGCTTCACCAGGAGCCAGACCTTAAGCTGAACCTGAAGTTTGAAATCGAAGT
ACTCTGCAAAACACTTAATCTGGAGTTGGCCAAGTTGCGACAAGTGATCTACCTGAAGGATCCCAATCGA
ACTCACCGGATTGAAGAGCAGATGTCGCAACCAAAACCGAAACAACTTGAGCCAGTGGCTTCTGCGCCAG
CTCTACCGCGTGAACAGCAATCCCCGGCACAACCTCCGCCACCACCACAACAGCAGCAACCACCGCAGCA
GCAGGTACCTCCACCGCCATCCTCTGCGGACGTGGACGCCCAAAATGCGGCCGCTATGATGATGGCAGCG
GGCGGAGCTAATAGTACTCCTGGATCGGTATCTTCGCCCAATCTACCCACCGATTCCAGCCAGGTGGCAC
TACCGCCACCAGAGCCGCGCTATTCATACGTGGACGTAAACGTGAGCAACTTCCAGCTTATTGGTCAGCA
GTTGGTACTGCCACCCAATACTCCGTTCCTGCACGCCAATCCCGGAATCAAACACATGGTCGTCAACGCC
GTGGAGCGCACGATAACCGACTGGTTGCAGCCTATTGTGGACCGAAGCATCCGCATTGCCTGTGCCACCA
CCGAGCAGATCATCCGCAAGGACTTCGCCCTGGATGCTGACGAGAACCGAATGCGCACTGCCGCTCATCA
GATGGTACGAAACCTTGCCGCCGGCATGGCCATGATTACCGGTAAGGATGAGATAGCGCGTGCTATTAGC
CAGAATCTGCACAAGGCCTTGCTGTCGGGTCTAAATGGGATGCCCAGCATGGCTGAGATCCAAGCTGCTG
CTATGCAGTTAGCCAGCGAAAATGTTGAGCTAGTTTGCGCTTTCATTCAGAAAACATCTGCTGAAAAGGC
AGCCGCAGAGATCGATAGGCGTCTAAGCACCGATTTCGAGACCAGAAAAATTGCTCGTGAAGAGGGCAAC
CGCTTTGTGGACGCCCAGATCCTCACCTATCAACAGGAGCGTCTTCCAGAAGCAGTGCGCATCAAGGTGG
GCGCGGCTCCAGCTACACTTTATGCTGTGTACTCGGAGTTCGCTAGAAGCATACCTGGCTTCCAGCAGAT
GAGCGATCGCGATATTGCCCTGTTTGTGCCCAAGCCGACGGATTTGTCTCAGCCAAATGTGTTTGCTAAT
TGATCTAGAGGGCCCGCGGTTCGAAGGTAAGCCTATCCCTAACCCTCTCCTCGGTCTCGATTCTACGCGT
ACCGGTCATCATCACCATCACCATTGAGTTTAAACCCGCTGATCAGCCTCGACTGTGCCTTCTAAGGCCT
GAGCTCGCTGATCAGCCTCGATCGAGGATCCAGACATGATAAGATACATTGATGAGTTTGGACAAACCAC
AACTAGAATGCAGTGAAAAAAATGCTTTATTTGTGAAATTTGTGATGCTATTGCTTTATTTGTAACCATT
ATAAGCTGCAATAAACAAGTTAACAACAACAATTGCATTCATTTTATGTTTCAGGTTCAGGGGGAGGTGT
GGGAGGTTTTTTAAAGCAAGTAAAACCTCTACAAATGTGGTATGGCTGATTATGATCAGTCGACCGATGC
CCTTGAGAGCCTTCAACCCAGTCAGCTCCTTCCGGTGGGCGCGGGGCATGACTATCGTCGCCGCACTTAT
GACTGTCTTCTTTATCATGCAACTCGTAGGACAGGTGCCGGCAGCGCTCTGGGTCATTTTCGGCGAGGAC
CGCTTTCGCTGGAGCGCGACGATGATCGGCCTGTCGCTTGCGGTATTCGGAATCTTGCACGCCCTCGCTC
AAGCCTTCGTCACTGGTCCCGCCACCAAACGTTTCGGCGAGAAGCAGGCCATTATCGCCGGCATGGCGGC
CGACGCGCTGGGCTACGTCTTGCTGGCGTTCGCGACGCGAGGCTGGATGGCCTTCCCCATTATGATTCTT
CTCGCTTCCGGCGGCATCGGGATGCCCGCGTTGCAGGCCATGCTGTCCAGGCAGGTAGATGACGACCATC
AGGGACAGCTTCAAGGATCGCTCGCGGCTCTTACCAGCCAGCAAAAGGCCAGGAACCGTAAAAAGGCCGC
GTTGCTGGCGTTTTTCCATAGGCTCCGCCCCCCTGACGAGCATCACAAAAATCGACGCTCAAGTCAGAGG
TGGCGAAACCCGACAGGACTATAAAGATACCAGGCGTTTCCCCCTGGAAGCTCCCTCGTGCGCTCTCCTG
TTCCGACCCTGCCGCTTACCGGATACCTGTCCGCCTTTCTCCCTTCGGGAAGCGTGGCGCTTTCTCAATG
CTCACGCTGTAGGTATCTCAGTTCGGTGTAGGTCGTTCGCTCCAAGCTGGGCTGTGTGCACGAACCCCCC
GTTCAGCCCGACCGCTGCGCCTTATCCGGTAACTATCGTCTTGAGTCCAACCCGGTAAGACACGACTTAT
CGCCACTGGCAGCAGCCACTGGTAACAGGATTAGCAGAGCGAGGTATGTAGGCGGTGCTACAGAGTTCTT
GAAGTGGTGGCCTAACTACGGCTACACTAGAAGGACAGTATTTGGTATCTGCGCTCTGCTGAAGCCAGTT
ACCTTCGGAAAAAGAGTTGGTAGCTCTTGATCCGGCAAACAAACCACCGCTGGTAGCGGTGGTTTTTTTG
TTTGCAAGCAGCAGATTACGCGCAGAAAAAAAGGATCTCAAGAAGATCCTTTGATCTTTTCTACGGGGTC
TGACGCTCAGTGGAACGAAAACTCACGTTAAGGGATTTTGGTCATGAGATTATCAAAAAGGATCTTCACC
TAGATCCTTTTAAATTAAAAATGAAGTTTTAAATCAATCTAAAGTATATATGAGTAAACTTGGTCTGACA
GTTACCAATGCTTAATCAGTGAGGCACCTATCTCAGCGATCTGTCTATTTCGTTCATCCATAGTTGCCTG
ACTCCCCGTCGTGTAGATAACTACGATACGGGAGGGCTTACCATCTGGCCCCAGTGCTGCAATGATACCG
CGAGACCCACGCTCACCGGCTCCAGATTTATCAGCAATAAACCAGCCAGCCGGAAGGGCCGAGCGCAGAA
GTGGTCCTGCAACTTTATCCGCCTCCATCCAGTCTATTAATTGTTGCCGGGAAGCTAGAGTAAGTAGTTC
GCCAGTTAATAGTTTGCGCAACGTTGTTGCCATTGCTGCAGGCATCGTGGTGTCACGCTCGTCGTTTGGT
ATGGCTTCATTCAGCTCCGGTTCCCAACGATCAAGGCGAGTTACATGATCCCCCATGTTGTGCAAAAAAG
CGGTTAGCTCCTTCGGTCCTCCGATCGTTGTCAGAAGTAAGTTGGCCGCAGTGTTATCACTCATGGTTAT
GGCAGCACTGCATAATTCTCTTACTGTCATGCCATCCGTAAGATGCTTTTCTGTGACTGGTGAGTACTCA
ACCAAGTCATTCTGAGAATAGTGTATGCGGCGACCGAGTTGCTCTTGCCCGGCGTCAACACGGGATAATA
CCGCGCCACATAGCAGAACTTTAAAAGTGCTCATCATTGGAAAACGTTCTTCGGGGCGAAAACTCTCAAG
GATCTTACCGCTGTTGAGATCCAGTTCGATGTAACCCACTCGTGCACCCAACTGATCTTCAGCATCTTTT
ACTTTCACCAGCGTTTCTGGGTGAGCAAAAACAGGAAGGCAAAATGCCGCAAAAAAGGGAATAAGGGCGA
CACGGAAATGTTGAATACTCATACTCTTCCTTTTTCAATATTATTGAAGCATTTATCAGGGTTATTGTCT
CATGAGCGGATACATATTTGAATGTATTTAGAAAAATAAACAAATAGGGGTTCCGCGCACATTTCCCCGA
AAAGTGCCACCTGACGTCTAAGAAACCATTATTATCATGACATTAACCTATAAAAATAGGCGTATCACGA
GGCCCTTTCGT
